Addgene plasmid #47304: TAL3585
Depositing lab: Keith Joung. Depositing organization: Massachusetts General Hospital. Publication: Targeted gene disruption in somatic zebrafish cells using engineered TALENs. Sander JD, Cade L, Khayter C, Reyon D, Peterson RT, Joung JK, Yeh JR. Nat Biotechnol. 2011 Aug 5;29(8):697-8. doi: 10.1038/nbt.1934. PubMed 21822241.
Backbone
  Vector backbone: JDS70
  Backbone manufacturer: Addgene plasmid #32285
  Backbone size w/o insert (bp): 6447
  Vector type: Mammalian Expression ; T7
Growth in bacteria
  Bacterial resistance: Ampicillin, 100 μg/mL
  Growth temperature: 37°C
  Growth strain: XL1 Blue
  Copy number: High Copy
Gene/Insert
  Gene/Insert name: ZebrafishCommunity-ucma-right (alt name: ucma)
  Species: D. rerio (zebrafish)
  Insert size (bp): 1226
  Promoter: CMV
  Tag / fusion protein: 3X Flag (N terminal on backbone); WT FOKI (C terminal on backbone)
  Cloning method: Restriction Enzyme; 5′ cloning site BsmBI (destroyed during cloning); 3′ cloning site BsmBI (destroyed during cloning)
  Sequencing primers: 5′ CMV-F; 3′ BGH-rev
Terms and licenses: Academic/Nonprofit Terms; Industry Terms: Not Available to Industry
Depositor comments: Target binding site: TTTTCCATCTTTAACA It is strongly recommended that users perform a diagnostic digest to verify this plasmid prior to use. For example, a double digest of the plasmid with BamHI and KpnI should result in two bands at 2.3kb and 5.8kb.
How to cite: TAL3585 was a gift from Keith Joung (Addgene plasmid # 47304 ; http://n2t.net/addgene:47304 ; RRID:Addgene_47304)
