[The description below was written by a language model from this plasmid's Addgene catalogue record.]
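Description:
TAL3585 is a TALEN expression plasmid encoding the right-hand monomer of a nuclease pair directed against the zebrafish (D. rerio) gene ucma, made as part of a set of zebrafish community targeting reagents. It is built on the JDS70 backbone, a roughly 6.4 kb TALEN framework vector classed as a mammalian expression and T7 vector. It is maintained in E. coli as a high-copy plasmid under ampicillin selection. The record does not include a feature table, so details such as the origin of replication and the exact TALE framework architecture are not stated.

The insert, about 1.2 kb, is an engineered array of TAL effector repeats designed to recognise a specific 16-nucleotide site in ucma. It was cloned into the backbone through BsmBI sites that were destroyed in the process, as is typical of type IIS-based seamless assembly. This places the repeat array in frame between backbone-encoded elements: an N-terminal 3X FLAG tag for detection and a C-terminal wild-type FokI nuclease domain. A CMV promoter drives expression in mammalian cells. The T7 designation indicates that a T7 promoter is available for in vitro transcription of mRNA, the usual route for delivering TALENs into zebrafish embryos by injection. The BGH-reverse sequencing primer suggests a BGH polyadenylation region downstream of the coding sequence.

Because FokI cleaves only as a dimer, this construct is meant to be used with the matching left-hand ucma TALEN. When both monomers bind on either side of a spacer, they produce a double-strand break, and error-prone repair of that break yields targeted indel mutations that disrupt the gene.
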