>Addgene plasmid #47304 | TAL3585 | depositor partial sequence | sequence record 67391 | Insert sequence
ATGGACTACAAAGACCATGACGGTGATTATAAAGATCATGACATCGATTACAAGGATGACGATGACAAGA
TGGCCCCCAAGAAGAAGAGGAAGGTGGGCATTCACCGCGGGGTACCTATGGTGGACTTGAGGACACTCGG
TTATTCGCAACAGCAACAGGAGAAAATCAAGCCTAAGGTCAGGAGCACCGTCGCGCAACACCACGAGGCG
CTTGTGGGGCATGGCTTCACTCATGCGCATATTGTCGCGCTTTCACAGCACCCTGCGGCGCTTGGGACGG
TGGCTGTCAAATACCAAGATATGATTGCGGCCCTGCCCGAAGCCACGCACGAGGCAATTGTAGGGGTCGG
TAAACAGTGGTCGGGAGCGCGAGCACTTGAGGCGCTGCTGACTGTGGCGGGTGAGCTTAGGGGGCCTCCG
CTCCAGCTCGACACCGGGCAGCTGCTGAAGATCGCGAAGAGAGGGGGAGTAACAGCGGTAGAGGCAGTGC
ACGCCTGGCGCAATGCGCTCACCGGGGCCCCCTTGAACCTGACCCCAGACCAGGTAGTCGCAATCGCGTC
AAACGGAGGGGGAAAGCAAGCCCTGGAAACCGTGCAAAGGTTGTTGCCGGTCCTTTGTCAAGACCACGGC
CTTACACCGGAGCAAGTCGTGGCCATTGCAAGCAATGGGGGTGGCAAACAGGCTCTTGAGACGGTTCAGA
GACTTCTCCCAGTTCTCTGTCAAGCCCACGGGCTGACTCCCGATCAAGTTGTAGCGATTGCGTCCAACGG
TGGAGGGAAACAAGCATTGGAGACTGTCCAACGGCTCCTTCCCGTGTTGTGTCAAGCCCACGGTTTGACG
CCTGCACAAGTGGTCGCCATCGCCAGCCATGATGGCGGTAAGCAGGCGCTGGAAACAGTACAGCGCCTGC
TGCCTGTACTGTGCCAGGATCATGGACTGACCCCAGACCAGGTAGTCGCAATCGCGTCACATGACGGGGG
AAAGCAAGCCCTGGAAACCGTGCAAAGGTTGTTGCCGGTCCTTTGTCAAGACCACGGCCTTACACCGGAG
CAAGTCGTGGCCATTGCAAGCAACATCGGTGGCAAACAGGCTCTTGAGACGGTTCAGAGACTTCTCCCAG
TTCTCTGTCAAGCCCACGGGCTGACTCCCGATCAAGTTGTAGCGATTGCGTCCAACGGTGGAGGGAAACA
AGCATTGGAGACTGTCCAACGGCTCCTTCCCGTGTTGTGTCAAGCCCACGGTTTGACGCCTGCACAAGTG
GTCGCCATCGCCAGCCATGATGGCGGTAAGCAGGCGCTGGAAACAGTACAGCGCCTGCTGCCTGTACTGT
GCCAGGATCATGGACTGACCCCAGACCAGGTAGTCGCAATCGCGTCAAACGGAGGGGGAAAGCAAGCCCT
GGAAACCGTGCAAAGGTTGTTGCCGGTCCTTTGTCAAGACCACGGCCTTACACCGGAGCAAGTCGTGGCC
ATTGCAAGCAATGGGGGTGGCAAACAGGCTCTTGAGACGGTTCAGAGACTTCTCCCAGTTCTCTGTCAAG
CCCACGGGCTGACTCCCGATCAAGTTGTAGCGATTGCGTCCAACGGTGGAGGGAAACAAGCATTGGAGAC
TGTCCAACGGCTCCTTCCCGTGTTGTGTCAAGCCCACGGTTTGACGCCTGCACAAGTGGTCGCCATCGCC
TCCAATATTGGCGGTAAGCAGGCGCTGGAAACAGTACAGCGCCTGCTGCCTGTACTGTGCCAGGATCATG
GACTGACCCCAGACCAGGTAGTCGCAATCGCGTCGAACATTGGGGGAAAGCAAGCCCTGGAAACCGTGCA
AAGGTTGTTGCCGGTCCTTTGTCAAGACCACGGCCTTACACCGGAGCAAGTCGTGGCCATTGCATCCCAC
GACGGTGGCAAACAGGCTCTTGAGACGGTTCAGAGACTTCTCCCAGTTCTCTGTCAAGCCCACGGGCTGA
CACCCGAACAGGTGGTCGCCATTGCTTCTAACATCGGAGGACGGCCAGCCTTGGAG
