>Addgene plasmid #47304 | TAL3585 | addgene partial sequence | sequence record 69123 | JDS-TALEN-F 5'-TAGGGGTCGGTAAACAGTGG-3'
AGCTTAGGGGGCCTCCGCTCCAGCTCGACACCGGGCAGCTGCTGAAGATCGCGAAGAGAGGGGGAGTAAC
AGCGGTAGAGGCAGTGCACGCCTGGCGCAATGCGCTCACCGGGGCCCCCTTGAACCTGACCCCAGACCAG
GTAGTCGCAATCGCGTCAAACGGAGGGGGAAAGCAAGCCCTGGAAACCGTGCAAAGGTTGTTGCCGGTCC
TTTGTCAAGACCACGGCCTTACACCGGAGCAAGTCGTGGCCATTGCAAGCAATGGGGGTGGCAAACAGGC
TCTTGAGACGGTTCAGAGACTTCTCCCAGTTCTCTGTCAAGCCCACGGGCTGACTCCCGATCAAGTTGTA
GCGATTGCGTCCAACGGTGGAGGGAAACAAGCATTGGAGACTGTCCAACGGCTCCTTCCCGTGTTGTGTC
AAGCCCACGGTTTGACGCCTGCACAAGTGGTCGCCATCGCCAGCCATGATGGCGGTAAGCAGGCGCTGGA
AACAGTACAGCGCCTGCTGCCTGTACTGTGCCAGGATCATGGACTGACCCCAGACCAGGTAGTCGCAATC
GCGTCACATGACGGGGGAAAGCAAGCCCTGGAAACCGTGCAAAGGTTGTTGCCGGTCCTTTGTCAAGACC
ACGGCCTTACACCGGAGCAAGTCGTGGCCATTGCAAGCAACATCGGTGGCAAACAGGCTCTTGAGACGGT
TCAGAGACTTCTCCCAGTTCTCTGTCAAGCCCACGGGCTGACTCCCGATCAAGTTGTAGCGATTGCGTCC
AACGGTGGAGGGAAACAAGCATTGGAGACTGTCCAACGGCTCCTTCCCGTGTTGTGTCAAGCCCACG
